>Addgene plasmid #82933 | pDONR223_HAT1_WT_V5 | addgene full sequence | sequence record 162010 | Addgene NGS result
GATTACCGGCGTGTTATTGAACGACTTGCTCAAGAGTACCCAACTTTCTTGTACAAAGTTGGCATTATAA
GAAAGCATTGCTTATCAATTTGTTGCAACGAACAGGTCACTATCAGTCAAAATAAAATCATTATTTGCCA
TCCAGCTGATATCCCCTATAGTGAGTCGTATTACATGGTCATAGCTGTTTCCTGGCAGCTCTGGCCCGTG
TCTCAAAATCTCTGATGTTACATTGCACAAGATAAAAATATATCATCATGCCTCCTCTAGACCAGCCAGG
ACAGAAATGCCTCGACTTCGCTGCTACCCAAGGTTGCCGGGTGACGCACACCGTGGAAACGGATGAAGGC
ACGAACCCAGTGGACATAAGCCTGTTCGGTTCGTAAGCTGTAATGCAAGTAGCGTATGCGCTCACGCAAC
TGGTCCAGAACCTTGACCGAACGCAGCGGTGGTAACGGCGCAGTGGCGGTTTTCATGGCTTGTTATGACT
GTTTTTTTGGGGTACAGTCTATGCCTCGGGCATCCAAGCAGCAAGCGCGTTACGCCGTGGGTCGATGTTT
GATGTTATGGAGCAGCAACGATGTTACGCAGCAGGGCAGTCGCCCTAAAACAAAGTTAAACATTATGAGG
GAAGCGGTGATCGCCGAAGTATCGACTCAACTATCAGAGGTAGTTGGCGTCATCGAGCGCCATCTCGAAC
CGACGTTGCTGGCCGTACATTTGTACGGCTCCGCAGTGGATGGCGGCCTGAAGCCACACAGTGATATTGA
TTTGCTGGTTACGGTGACCGTAAGGCTTGATGAAACAACGCGGCGAGCTTTGATCAACGACCTTTTGGAA
ACTTCGGCTTCCCCTGGAGAGAGCGAGATTCTCCGCGCTGTAGAAGTCACCATTGTTGTGCACGACGACA
TCATTCCGTGGCGTTATCCAGCTAAGCGCGAACTGCAATTTGGAGAATGGCAGCGCAATGACATTCTTGC
AGGTATCTTCGAGCCAGCCACGATCGACATTGATCTGGCTATCTTGCTGACAAAAGCAAGAGAACATAGC
GTTGCCTTGGTAGGTCCAGCGGCGGAGGAACTCTTTGATCCGGTTCCTGAACAGGATCTATTTGAGGCGC
TAAATGAAACCTTAACGCTATGGAACTCGCCGCCCGACTGGGCTGGCGATGAGCGAAATGTAGTGCTTAC
GTTGTCCCGCATTTGGTACAGCGCAGTAACCGGCAAAATCGCGCCGAAGGATGTCGCTGCCGACTGGGCA
ATGGAGCGCCTGCCGGCCCAGTATCAGCCCGTCATACTTGAAGCTAGACAGGCTTATCTTGGACAAGAAG
AAGATCGCTTGGCCTCGCGCGCAGATCAGTTGGAAGAATTTGTCCACTACGTGAAAGGCGAGATCACCAA
GGTAGTCGGCAAATAACCCTCGAGCCACCCATGACCAAAATCCCTTAACGTGAGTTACGCGTCGTTCCAC
TGAGCGTCAGACCCCGTAGAAAAGATCAAAGGATCTTCTTGAGATCCTTTTTTTCTGCGCGTAATCTGCT
GCTTGCAAACAAAAAAACCACCGCTACCAGCGGTGGTTTGTTTGCCGGATCAAGAGCTACCAACTCTTTT
TCCGAAGGTAACTGGCTTCAGCAGAGCGCAGATACCAAATACTGTTCTTCTAGTGTAGCCGTAGTTAGGC
CACCACTTCAAGAACTCTGTAGCACCGCCTACATACCTCGCTCTGCTAATCCTGTTACCAGTGGCTGCTG
CCAGTGGCGATAAGTCGTGTCTTACCGGGTTGGACTCAAGACGATAGTTACCGGATAAGGCGCAGCGGTC
GGGCTGAACGGGGGGTTCGTGCACACAGCCCAGCTTGGAGCGAACGACCTACACCGAACTGAGATACCTA
CAGCGTGAGCTATGAGAAAGCGCCACGCTTCCCGAAGGGAGAAAGGCGGACAGGTATCCGGTAAGCGGCA
GGGTCGGAACAGGAGAGCGCACGAGGGAGCTTCCAGGGGGAAACGCCTGGTATCTTTATAGTCCTGTCGG
GTTTCGCCACCTCTGACTTGAGCGTCGATTTTTGTGATGCTCGTCAGGGGGGCGGAGCCTATGGAAAAAC
GCCAGCAACGCGGCCTTTTTACGGTTCCTGGCCTTTTGCTGGCCTTTTGCTCACATGTTCTTTCCTGCGT
TATCCCCTGATTCTGTGGATAACCGTATTACCGCCTTTGAGTGAGCTGATACCGCTCGCCGCAGCCGAAC
GACCGAGCGCAGCGAGTCAGTGAGCGAGGAAGCGGAAGAGCGCCCAATACGCAAACCGCCTCTCCCCGCG
CGTTGGCCGATTCATTAATGCAGCTGGCACGACAGGTTTCCCGACTGGAAAGCGGGCAGTGAGCGCAACG
CAATTAATACGCGTACCGCTAGCCAGGAAGAGTTTGTAGAAACGCAAAAAGGCCATCCGTCAGGATGGCC
TTCTGCTTAGTTTGATGCCTGGCAGTTTATGGCGGGCGTCCTGCCCGCCACCCTCCGGGCCGTTGCTTCA
CAACGTTCAAATCCGCTCCCGGCGGATTTGTCCTACTCAGGAGAGCGTTCACCGACAAACAACAGATAAA
ACGAAAGGCCCAGTCTTCCGACTGAGCCTTTCGTTTTATTTGATGCCTGGCAGTTCCCTACTCTCGCGTT
AACGCTAGCATGGATGTTTTCCCAGTCACGACGTTGTAAAACGACGGCCAGTCTTAAGCTCGGGCCCCAA
ATAATGATTTTATTTTGACTGATAGTGACCTGTTCGTTGCAACAAATTGATGAGCAATGCTTTTTTATAA
TGCCAACTTTGTACAAAAAAGTTGGCATGTTCCGTGTTGAATATGCATCTAAAGTTGATGAGAACTTTGA
CTGTGTAGAGGCAGATGATGTTGAGGGCAAAATTAGACAAATCATTCCACCTGGATTTTGCACAAACACG
AATGATTTCCTTTCTTTACTGGAAAAGGAAGTTGATTTCAAGCCATTCGGAACCTTACTTCATACCTACT
CAGTTCTCAGTCCAACAGGAGGAGAAAACTTTACCTTTCAGATATATAAGGCTGACATGACATGTAGAGG
CTTTCGAGAATATCATGAAAGGCTTCAGACCTTTTTGATGTGGTTTATTGAAACTGCTAGCTTTATTGAC
GTGGATGATGAAAGATGGCACTACTTTCTAGTATTTGAGAAGTATAATAAGGATGGAGCTACGCTCTTTG
CGACCGTAGGCTACATGACAGTCTATAATTACTATGTGTACCCAGACAAAACCCGGCCACGTGTAAGTCA
GATGCTGATTTTGACTCCATTTCAAGGTCAAGGCCATGGTGCTCAACTTCTTGAAACAGTTCATAGATAC
TACACTGAATTTCCTACAGTTCTTGATATTACAGCGGAAGATCCATCCAAAAGCTATGTGAAATTACGAG
ACTTTGTGCTTGTGAAGCTTTGTCAAGATTTGCCCTGTTTTTCCCGGGAAAAATTAATGCAAGGATTCAA
TGAAGATATGGCGATAGAGGCACAACAGAAGTTCAAAATAAATAAGCAACACGCTAGAAGGGTTTATGAA
ATTCTTCGACTACTGGTAACTGACATGAGTGATGCCGAACAATACAGAAGCTACAGACTGGATATTAAAA
GAAGACTAATTAGCCCATATAAGAAAAAGCAGAGAGATCTTGCTAAGATGAGAAAATGTCTCAGACCAGA
AGAACTGACAAACCAGATGAACCAAATAGAAATAAGCATGCAACATGAACAGCTGGAAGAGAGTTTTCAG
GAACTAGTGGAA
Features (pLannotate 1.2.2; 12 found; start..end, strand, type, name):
     38..137     -  protein_bind   attL2: mutant version of attL; recombination site for the Gateway® LR reaction LR Clonase™
    155..173     -  promoter       T7 promoter: promoter for bacteriophage T7 RNA polymerase
    363..386     +  promoter       Pc promoter (fragment): intI1 (promoter lies within the coding sequence); class 1 integron promoter
    562..618     +  CDS            GmR (fragment): gentamycin acetyltransferase; aacC1; confers resistance to gentamycin
    625..1416    +  CDS            SmR: aminoglycoside adenylyltransferase (Murphy, 1985); aadA; confers resistance to spectinomycin and streptomycin
   1509..2097    +  rep_origin     ori: high-copy-number ColE1/pMB1/pBR322/pUC origin of replication
   2280..2372    +  CDS            lacI (fragment): lac repressor; lacI; The lac repressor binds to the lac operator to inhibit transcription in E. coli. This inhibition can be relieved by adding lactose or isopropyl-β-D-thiogalactopyranoside (IPTG).
   2427..2454    -  terminator     rrnB T2 terminator: transcription terminator T2 from the E. coli rrnB gene
   2586..2629    +  terminator     rrnB T1 terminator: Escherichia coli rrnB; transcription terminator T1 from the E. coli rrnB gene
   2676..2712    -  CDS            lacZα (fragment): LacZα fragment of β-galactosidase; lacZ fragment
   2729..2824    +  protein_bind   attL3: mutant version of attL; recombination site for the Gateway® LR reaction LR Clonase™
   2827..36      +  CDS            HAT1 (fragment) (across the origin): HAT1_HUMAN - Also known as KAT1. Experimental evidence at protein level: Swiss-Prot protein existence level 1. (Microbial infection) Contributes to hepatitis B virus (HBV) replication by acetylating histone H4 at the sites of 'Lys-5' and 'Lys- 12' on the covalently closed circular DNA (cccDNA) minichromosome leading to its accumulation within the host cell. From Homo sapiens (Human).
