[The description below was written by a language model from this plasmid's Addgene catalogue record and pLannotate feature annotations shown in this document.]
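Description:
pDONR223_HAT1_WT_V5 is a Gateway entry clone built on the Invitrogen pDONR223 backbone and carrying the human histone acetyltransferase HAT1 (also known as KAT1). It is a small (about 3.8 kb), high-copy bacterial plasmid that replicates from a ColE1/pUC-type origin and is selected with spectinomycin through the aadA aminoglycoside adenylyltransferase gene (SmR). The annotation also picks up backbone remnants with no functional role here: fragments of an integron Pc promoter, a gentamicin resistance gene, lacI and lacZα. rrnB T1 and T2 terminators upstream of the cloning site insulate the insert from read-through transcription.

The HAT1 open reading frame spans the numbering origin of the sequence record and is flanked by two attL recombination sites (annotated as attL3 and attL2 variants). These allow the ORF to be moved into any compatible destination vector by an LR Clonase reaction. The entry clone has no promoter driving the insert; the only nearby promoter is a T7 promoter outside the attL2 site, so expression depends on the destination vector. Although named "WT", the record notes that the insert lacks amino acids 1–79 and carries V308A relative to the reference, consistent with its annotation as a HAT1 fragment and possibly reflecting the alternative transcript model listed for the insert. The ORF is in the "open" configuration, with no stop codon after the coding sequence, permitting C-terminal fusions. The "V5" in the name presumably refers to such a tag supplied by a destination vector, as no V5 feature is annotated here. Part of the Target Accelerator Plasmid Collection, the clone served as an overexpression control for gene expression analysis in high-throughput phenotyping of lung cancer somatic mutations.
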