Addgene plasmid #82933: pDONR223_HAT1_WT_V5
Purpose: Gateway Donor vector containing HAT1, used as an over expression control for gene expression analysis. Part of the Target Accelerator Plasmid Collection.
Depositing lab: Jesse Boehm & Matthew Meyerson & David Root. Depositing organization: Broad Institute. Publication: High-throughput Phenotyping of Lung Cancer Somatic Mutations. Berger AH, Brooks AN, Wu X, Shrestha Y, Chouinard C, Piccioni F, Bagul M, Kamburov A, Imielinski M, Hogstrom L, Zhu C, Yang X, Pantel S, Sakai R, Watson J, Kaplan N, Campbell JD, Singh S, Root DE, Narayan R, Natoli T, Lahr DL, Tirosh I, Tamayo P, Getz G, Wong B, Doench J, Subramanian A, Golub TR, Meyerson M, Boehm JS. Cancer Cell. 2016 Aug 8;30(2):214-28. doi: 10.1016/j.ccell.2016.06.022. Epub 2016 Jul 28. PubMed 27478040.
Backbone
  Vector backbone: pDONR223
  Backbone manufacturer: Invitrogen
  Vector type: Gateway Entry vector
Growth in bacteria
  Bacterial resistance: Spectinomycin, 50 μg/mL
  Growth temperature: 37°C
  Growth strain: DH5alpha
  Copy number: High Copy
Gene/Insert
  Gene/Insert name: HAT1 (alt name: XM_011512027)
  Species: H. sapiens (human)
  Mutation: deleted amino acids 1 -79, V308A
  Entrez Gene: HAT1 (a.k.a. KAT1)
  Promoter: None
  Cloning method: Gateway Cloning
  Sequencing primers: 5′ M13pUC-fwd; 3′ M13-Rev
Terms and licenses: Academic/Nonprofit Terms; Industry Terms: Not Available to Industry
Depositor comments: Open state: NO stop codon immediately follows insert
How to cite: pDONR223_HAT1_WT_V5 was a gift from Jesse Boehm & Matthew Meyerson & David Root (Addgene plasmid # 82933 ; http://n2t.net/addgene:82933 ; RRID:Addgene_82933)
