>Addgene plasmid #82933 | pDONR223_HAT1_WT_V5 | depositor partial sequence | sequence record 157659 | Insert sequence
ATGTTCCGTGTTGAATATGCATCTAAAGTTGATGAGAACTTTGACTGTGTAGAGGCAGATGATGTTGAGG
GCAAAATTAGACAAATCATTCCACCTGGATTTTGCACAAACACGAATGATTTCCTTTCTTTACTGGAAAA
GGAAGTTGATTTCAAGCCATTCGGAACCTTACTTCATACCTACTCAGTTCTCAGTCCAACAGGAGGAGAA
AACTTTACCTTTCAGATATATAAGGCTGACATGACATGTAGAGGCTTTCGAGAATATCATGAAAGGCTTC
AGACCTTTTTGATGTGGTTTATTGAAACTGCTAGCTTTATTGACGTGGATGATGAAAGATGGCACTACTT
TCTAGTATTTGAGAAGTATAATAAGGATGGAGCTACGCTCTTTGCGACCGTAGGCTACATGACAGTCTAT
AATTACTATGTGTACCCAGACAAAACCCGGCCACGTGTAAGTCAGATGCTGATTTTGACTCCATTTCAAG
GTCAAGGCCATGGTGCTCAACTTCTTGAAACAGTTCATAGATACTACACTGAATTTCCTACAGTTCTTGA
TATTACAGCGGAAGATCCATCCAAAAGCTATGTGAAATTACGAGACTTTGTGCTTGTGAAGCTTTGTCAA
GATTTGCCCTGTTTTTCCCGGGAAAAATTAATGCAAGGATTCAATGAAGATATGGCGATAGAGGCACAAC
AGAAGTTCAAAATAAATAAGCAACACGCTAGAAGGGTTTATGAAATTCTTCGACTACTGGTAACTGACAT
GAGTGATGCCGAACAATACAGAAGCTACAGACTGGATATTAAAAGAAGACTAATTAGCCCATATAAGAAA
AAGCAGAGAGATCTTGCTAAGATGAGAAAATGTCTCAGACCAGAAGAACTGACAAACCAGATGAACCAAA
TAGAAATAAGCATGCAACATGAACAGCTGGAAGAGAGTTTTCAGGAACTAGTGGAAGATTACCGGCGTGT
TATTGAACGACTTGCTCAAGAGTAA
